Addgene plasmid #157955: P3X-FLAG-SCD5
Purpose: express SCD5 gene
Depositing lab: Yan-zhen Bi. Depositing organization: Hubei Academy of Agricultural Science.
Backbone
  Vector backbone: p3x-flag-cmv-10
  Vector type: Mammalian Expression
Growth in bacteria
  Bacterial resistance: Ampicillin, 100 μg/mL
  Growth temperature: 37°C
  Growth strain: DH5alpha
  Copy number: Low Copy
Gene/Insert
  Gene/Insert name: SCD5
  Species: Sus scrofa
  Insert size (bp): 1071
  Entrez Gene: SCD5
  Cloning method: Restriction Enzyme; 5′ cloning site Unknown (unknown if destroyed); 3′ cloning site Unknown (unknown if destroyed)
Terms and licenses: Academic/Nonprofit Terms; Industry Terms: Not Available to Industry
How to cite: P3X-FLAG-SCD5 was a gift from Yan-zhen Bi (Addgene plasmid # 157955 ; http://n2t.net/addgene:157955 ; RRID:Addgene_157955)
