[The description below was written by a language model from this plasmid's Addgene catalogue record and pLannotate feature annotations shown in this document.]
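Description:
P3X-FLAG-SCD5 is a mammalian expression plasmid built on the p3xFLAG-CMV-10 backbone to express pig (Sus scrofa) SCD5, a stearoyl-CoA desaturase family member. It is propagated in E. coli through a ColE1/pUC-type origin with ampicillin selection from the β-lactamase gene. The catalogue lists it as low copy, although the annotated origin is of the high-copy type. An f1 origin is also present, along with remnants of lac regulatory sequences and a lacZα fragment carried over from the backbone.

The expression cassette uses the human cytomegalovirus immediate-early enhancer and promoter to drive an N-terminal 3xFLAG epitope, which includes an enterokinase cleavage site. The SCD5 coding sequence follows immediately downstream, apparently as a fusion, and the cassette ends in the human growth hormone polyadenylation signal. The annotation tool labelled the insert by its similarity to human SCD5 and marks about 1 kb, slightly less than the 1,071 bp insert size recorded; the catalogue gives the species as pig. The cloning sites are not recorded. A second cassette places the neomycin phosphotransferase gene under the SV40 early promoter with an SV40 poly(A) signal, which allows G418 selection of stably transfected mammalian cells. An adjacent bleomycin-resistance reading frame is also annotated, consistent with Tn5-derived sequence.

Two full sequences are on record, one from the depositor and one from repository sequencing. They differ by a single nucleotide in length and agree on all major features, with only minor differences in fragment annotations around the SV40 poly(A) region. The stated purpose is simply SCD5 expression, and the FLAG tag would allow the protein to be detected or immunoprecipitated with anti-FLAG antibodies.
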