Features (pLannotate 1.2.2; 22 found; start..end, strand, type, name):
      4..158     -  CDS            lacZα (fragment): LacZα fragment of β-galactosidase; lacZ fragment
    318..697     +  enhancer       CMV enhancer: human cytomegalovirus immediate early enhancer
    699..898     +  promoter       CMV promoter: human cytomegalovirus (CMV) immediate early promoter
    931..996     +  CDS            3xFLAG: three tandem FLAG® epitope tags, followed by an enterokinase cleavage site
   1000..1995    +  CDS            SCD5: SCD5_HUMAN - Also known as ACOD4 From Homo sapiens (Human).
   2006..2628    +  polyA_signal   hGH poly(A) signal: human growth hormone polyadenylation signal
   2670..2967    +  promoter       SV40 promoter: SV40 enhancer and early promoter
   3021..3812    +  CDS            neo: KKA2_KLEPN - Also known as kan, nptII. Experimental evidence at protein level: Swiss-Prot protein existence level 1. Resistance to kanamycin, neomycin, paromomycin, ribostamycin, butirosin and gentamicin B. From Klebsiella pneumoniae.
   3836..4213    +  CDS            ble: BLE_KLEPN - Experimental evidence at protein level: Swiss-Prot protein existence level 1. Binding protein with a strong affinity to the bleomycin family of antibiotics. Binds to CL990; an antimitotic-antibiotic compound. From Klebsiella pneumoniae.
   4255..4314    +  CDS            str (fragment): STR_KLEPN - Protein inferred from homology: Swiss-Prot protein existence level 3. The aminoglycoside phosphotransferases achieve inactivation of their antibiotic substrates by phosphorylation. From Klebsiella pneumoniae.
   4337..4360    -  rep_origin     CloDF13 ori (fragment): Plasmids containing the CloDF13 (CDF) origin of replication can be propagated in E. coli cells that contain additional plasmids with compatible origins.
   4361..4444    +  CDS            large T antigen (fragment): large T antigen from SV40 (simian virus 40)
   4467..4601    +  polyA_signal   SV40 poly(A) signal: SV40 polyadenylation signal
   4607..4625    -  promoter       T7 promoter: promoter for bacteriophage T7 RNA polymerase
   4663..4679    -  protein_bind   lac operator: The lac repressor binds to the lac operator to inhibit transcription in E. coli. This inhibition can be relieved by adding lactose or isopropyl-β-D-thiogalactopyranoside (IPTG). lac repressor encoded by lacI
   4687..4717    -  promoter       lac promoter: promoter for the E. coli lac operon
   4732..4753    -  protein_bind   CAP binding site: CAP binding activates transcription in the presence of cAMP. E. coli catabolite activator protein
   4766..4858    -  CDS            lacI (fragment): lac repressor; lacI; The lac repressor binds to the lac operator to inhibit transcription in E. coli. This inhibition can be relieved by adding lactose or isopropyl-β-D-thiogalactopyranoside (IPTG).
   5041..5629    -  rep_origin     ori: high-copy-number ColE1/pMB1/pBR322/pUC origin of replication
   5800..6660    -  CDS            AmpR: β-lactamase; bla; confers resistance to ampicillin, carbenicillin, and related antibiotics
   6661..6765    -  promoter       AmpR promoter: bla
   6792..7220    +  rep_origin     f1 ori (sequence partly withheld): f1 bacteriophage origin of replication; arrow indicates direction of (+) strand synthesis
>Addgene plasmid #157955 | P3X-FLAG-SCD5 | depositor full sequence | sequence record 304839 | Full Sequence
CCATTCGCCATTCAGGCTGCGCAACTGTTGGGAAGGGCGATCGGTGCGGGCCTCTTCGCTATTACGCCAG
CTGGCGAAAGGGGGATGTGCTGCAAGGCGATTAAGTTGGGTAACGCCAGGGTTTTCCCAGTCACGACGTT
GTAAAACGACGGCCAGTGCCAAGCTGATCTATACATTGAATCAATATTGGCAATTAGCCATATTAGTCAT
TGGTTATATAGCATAAATCAATATTGGCTATTGGCCATTGCATACGTTGTATCTATATCATAATATGTAC
ATTTATATTGGCTCATGTCCAATATGACCGCCATGTTGACATTGATTATTGACTAGTTATTAATAGTAAT
CAATTACGGGGTCATTAGTTCATAGCCCATATATGGAGTTCCGCGTTACATAACTTACGGTAAATGGCCC
GCCTGGCTGACCGCCCAACGACCCCCGCCCATTGACGTCAATAATGACGTATGTTCCCATAGTAACGCCA
ATAGGGACTTTCCATTGACGTCAATGGGTGGAGTATTTACGGTAAACTGCCCACTTGGCAGTACATCAAG
TGTATCATATGCCAAGTCCGCCCCCTATTGACGTCAATGACGGTAAATGGCCCGCCTGGCATTATGCCCA
GTACATGACCTTACGGGACTTTCCTACTTGGCAGTACATCTACGTATTAGTCATCGCTATTACCATGGTG
ATGCGGTTTTGGCAGTACACCAATGGGCGTGGATAGCGGTTTGACTCACGGGGATTTCCAAGTCTCCACC
CCATTGACGTCAATGGGAGTTTGTTTTGGCACCAAAATCAACGGGACTTTCCAAAATGTCGTAATAACCC
CGCCCCGTTGACGCAAATGGGCGGTAGGCGTGTACGGTGGGAGGTCTATATAAGCAGAGCTCGTTTAGTG
AACCGTCAGAATTAACCATGGACTACAAAGACCATGACGGTGATTATAAAGATCATGACATCGATTACAA
GGATGACGATGACAAGCTTATGCCAGGCCCGGCCGCCGACGGGGGGAAGGCCCCCTTCCGCAGCGCCAGG
GAGGACGTCCGCGCCGGGGTCGGGGCCGAGGGTGCGGAGGGCGGCGGCAGCCGGGAGAGGCCCGGCGAGC
GGCGGCCGCGGCAGGACATCGTCTGGAGGAACGTCGTGCTGATGAGCCTGCTCCACTTGGGGGCCGTGTA
CTCCCTGCTGCTCATCCCCAAAGCCCAGCCGCTCACGCTGCTCTGGGCCTACTTCTGCTTCCTCCTGACC
GCTCTGGGTGTGACAGCGGGCGCCCATCGCTTGTGGAGCCACAGGTCCTACAAGGCCAAGCTGCCTCTGA
GGATATTTCTGGCTGTCGCCAACTCCATGGCTTTCCAGAACGACATCTTCGAGTGGTCCAGGGACCACCG
CGTCCACCACAAGTACTCGGAGACGGACGCTGACCCCCACAACGCCCGGCGCGGCTTCTTCTTCTCTCAC
ATCGGGTGGCTGTTTGTCCGCAAGCACCGGGATGTCATCGAGAAGGGGAGGAAGCTGGACGTTACCGACC
TGCTGGCTGACCCTGTGGTCCGGTTCCAGAGAAAGTACTATAAGATCTCCGTGGTGCTCATGTGCTTCGT
GGTCCCCACGCTGGTGCCCTGGGGCGTCTGGGGGGAGAGCCTGTGGAATTCCTACTTCCTGGCCTCCATC
CTCCGCTACACCGTCTCACTCAACGTCACCTGGCTGGTCAACAGTGCCGCCCACATGTACGGAAACCGGC
CCTACGACAGGCACATCAGCCCCCGGCAGAACCCGCTCGTCACCCTGGGTGCCATCGGTGAAGGCTTCCA
CAACTACCATCACACCTTTCCCTTCGACTACTCTGCGAGTGAATTGGGCTTAAATTTCAACCCGACCACC
TGGTTCATTGACTTCATGTGCTGGCTGGGGCTGGCCACTGACCGCAAACGGGCCACCAAGCTGATGATCG
AGGCCCGGAAGGCCAGGACTGGAGACGGCAGTGCCTGAGGATCCCGGGTGGCATCCCTGTGACCCCTCCC
CAGTGCCTCTCCTGGCCCTGGAAGTTGCCACTCCAGTGCCCACCAGCCTTGTCCTAATAAAATTAAGTTG
CATCATTTTGTCTGACTAGGTGTCCTTCTATAATATTATGGGGTGGAGGGGGGTGGTATGGAGCAAGGGG
CAAGTTGGGAAGACAACCTGTAGGGCCTGCGGGGTCTATTGGGAACCAAGCTGGAGTGCAGTGGCACAAT
CTTGGCTCACTGCAATCTCCGCCTCCTGGGTTCAAGCGATTCTCCTGCCTCAGCCTCCCGAGTTGTTGGG
ATTCCAGGCATGCATGACCAGGCTCAGCTAATTTTTGTTTTTTTGGTAGAGACGGGGTTTCACCATATTG
GCCAGGCTGGTCTCCAACTCCTAATCTCAGGTGATCTACCCACCTTGGCCTCCCAAATTGCTGGGATTAC
AGGCGTGAACCACTGCTCCCTTCCCTGTCCTTCTGATTTTAAAATAACTATACCAGCAGGAGGACGTCCA
GACACAGCATAGGCTACCTGGCCATGCCCAACCGGTGGGACATTTGAGTTGCTTGCTTGGCACTGTCCTC
TCATGCGTTGGGTCCACTCAGTAGATGCCTGTTGAATTGGGTACGCGGCCAGCTTGGCTGTGGAATGTGT
GTCAGTTAGGGTGTGGAAAGTCCCCAGGCTCCCCAGCAGGCAGAAGTATGCAAAGCATGCATCTCAATTA
GTCAGCAACCAGGTGTGGAAAGTCCCCAGGCTCCCCAGCAGGCAGAAGTATGCAAAGCATGCATCTCAAT
TAGTCAGCAACCATAGTCCCGCCCCTAACTCCGCCCATCCCGCCCCTAACTCCGCCCAGTTCCGCCCATT
CTCCGCCCCATGGCTGACTAATTTTTTTTATTTATGCAGAGGCCGAGGCCGCCTCGGCCTCTGAGCTATT
CCAGAAGTAGTGAGGAGGCTTTTTTGGAGGAATTGATCAGCTTGGGATCTGATCAAGAGACAGGATGAGG
ATCGTTTCGCATGATTGAACAAGATGGATTGCACGCAGGTTCTCCGGCCGCTTGGGTGGAGAGGCTATTC
GGCTATGACTGGGCACAACAGACAATCGGCTGCTCTGATGCCGCCGTGTTCCGGCTGTCAGCGCAGGGGC
GCCCGGTTCTTTTTGTCAAGACCGACCTGTCCGGTGCCCTGAATGAACTGCAGGACGAGGCAGCGCGGCT
ATCGTGGCTGGCCACGACGGGCGTTCCTTGCGCAGCTGTGCTCGACGTTGTCACTGAAGCGGGAAGGGAC
TGGCTGCTATTGGGCGAAGTGCCGGGGCAGGATCTCCTGTCATCTCACCTTGCTCCTGCCGAGAAAGTAT
CCATCATGGCTGATGCAATGCGGCGGCTGCATACGCTTGATCCGGCTACCTGCCCATTCGACCACCAAGC
GAAACATCGCATCGAGCGAGCACGTACTCGGATGGAAGCCGGTCTTGTCGATCAGGATGATCTGGACGAA
GAGCATCAGGGGCTCGCGCCAGCCGAACTGTTCGCCAGGCTCAAGGCGCGCATGCCCGACGGCGAGGATC
TCGTCGTGACCCATGGCGATGCCTGCTTGCCGAATATCATGGTGGAAAATGGCCGCTTTTCTGGATTCAT
CGACTGTGGCCGGCTGGGTGTGGCGGACCGCTATCAGGACATAGCGTTGGCTACCCGTGATATTGCTGAA
GAGCTTGGCGGCGAATGGGCTGACCGCTTCCTCGTGCTTTACGGTATCGCCGCTCCCGATTCGCAGCGCA
TCGCCTTCTATCGCCTTCTTGACGAGTTCTTCTGAGCGGGACTCTGGGGTTCGAAATGACCGACCAAGCG
ACGCCCAACCTGCCATCACGAGATTTCGATTCCACCGCCGCCTTCTATGAAAGGTTGGGCTTCGGAATCG
TTTTCCGGGACGCCGGCTGGATGATCCTCCAGCGCGGGGATCTCATGCTGGAGTTCTTCGCCCACCCCGG
GCTCGATCCCCTCGCGAGTTGGTTCAGCTGCTGCCTGAGGCTGGACGACCTCGCGGAGTTCTACCGGCAG
TGCAAATCCGTCGGCATCCAGGAAACCAGCAGCGGCTATCCGCGCATCCATGCCCCCGAACTGCAGGAGT
GGGGAGGCACGATGGCCGCTTTGGTCGACCCGGACGGGACGCTCCTGCGCCTGATACAGAACGAATTGCT
TGCAGGCATCTCATGAGTGTGTCTTCCCGTTTTCCGCCTGAGGTCACTGCGTGGATGGAGCGCTGGCGCC
TGCTGCGCGACGGCGAGCTGCTCACCACCCACTCGCCAAGCTGGAACCGTAAAAAGGCCGCGTTGCTGGC
GTTTTTCCATAGGCTCCGCCGATCATAATCAGCCATACCACATTTGTAGAGGTTTTACTTGCTTTAAAAA
ACCTCCCACACCTCCCCCTGAACCTGAAACATAAAATGAATGCAATTGTTGTTGTTAACTTGTTTATTGC
AGCTTATAATGGTTACAAATAAAGCAATAGCATCACAAATTTCACAAATAAAGCATTTTTTTCACTGCAT
TCTAGTTGTGGTTTGTCCAAACTCATCAATGTATCTTATCATGTCTGGATCAATTCCCTATAGTGAGTCG
TATTAAATTCGTAATCATGTCATAGCTGTTTCCTGTGTGAAATTGTTATCCGCTCACAATTCCACACAAC
ATACGAGCCGGAAGCATAAAGTGTAAAGCCTGGGGTGCCTAATGAGTGAGCTAACTCACATTAATTGCGT
TGCGCTCACTGCCCGCTTTCCAGTCGGGAAACCTGTCGTGCCAGCTGCATTAATGAATCGGCCAACGCGC
GGGGAGAGGCGGTTTGCGTATTGGGCGCTCTTCCGCTTCCTCGCTCACTGACTCGCTGCGCTCGGTCGTT
CGGCTGCGGCGAGCGGTATCAGCTCACTCAAAGGCGGTAATACGGTTATCCACAGAATCAGGGGATAACG
CAGGAAAGAACATGTGAGCAAAAGGCCAGCAAAAGGCCAGGAACCGTAAAAAGGCCGCGTTGCTGGCGTT
TTTCCATAGGCTCCGCCCCCCTGACGAGCATCACAAAAATCGACGCTCAAGTCAGAGGTGGCGAAACCCG
ACAGGACTATAAAGATACCAGGCGTTTCCCCCTGGAAGCTCCCTCGTGCGCTCTCCTGTTCCGACCCTGC
CGCTTACCGGATACCTGTCCGCCTTTCTCCCTTCGGGAAGCGTGGCGCTTTCTCATAGCTCACGCTGTAG
GTATCTCAGTTCGGTGTAGGTCGTTCGCTCCAAGCTGGGCTGTGTGCACGAACCCCCCGTTCAGCCCGAC
CGCTGCGCCTTATCCGGTAACTATCGTCTTGAGTCCAACCCGGTAAGACACGACTTATCGCCACTGGCAG
CAGCCACTGGTAACAGGATTAGCAGAGCGAGGTATGTAGGCGGTGCTACAGAGTTCTTGAAGTGGTGGCC
TAACTACGGCTACACTAGAAGAACAGTATTTGGTATCTGCGCTCTGCTGAAGCCAGTTACCTTCGGAAAA
AGAGTTGGTAGCTCTTGATCCGGCAAACAAACCACCGCTGGTAGCGGTGGTTTTTTTGTTTGCAAGCAGC
AGATTACGCGCAGAAAAAAAGGATCTCAAGAAGATCCTTTGATCTTTTCTACGGGGTCTGACGCTCAGTG
GAACGAAAACTCACGTTAAGGGATTTTGGTCATGAGATTATCAAAAAGGATCTTCACCTAGATCCTTTTA
AATTAAAAATGAAGTTTTAAATCAATCTAAAGTATATATGAGTAAACTTGGTCTGACAGTTACCAATGCT
TAATCAGTGAGGCACCTATCTCAGCGATCTGTCTATTTCGTTCATCCATAGTTGCCTGACTCCCCGTCGT
GTAGATAACTACGATACGGGAGGGCTTACCATCTGGCCCCAGTGCTGCAATGATACCGCGAGACCCACGC
TCACCGGCTCCAGATTTATCAGCAATAAACCAGCCAGCCGGAAGGGCCGAGCGCAGAAGTGGTCCTGCAA
CTTTATCCGCCTCCATCCAGTCTATTAATTGTTGCCGGGAAGCTAGAGTAAGTAGTTCGCCAGTTAATAG
TTTGCGCAACGTTGTTGCCATTGCTACAGGCATCGTGGTGTCACGCTCGTCGTTTGGTATGGCTTCATTC
AGCTCCGGTTCCCAACGATCAAGGCGAGTTACATGATCCCCCATGTTGTGCAAAAAAGCGGTTAGCTCCT
TCGGTCCTCCGATCGTTGTCAGAAGTAAGTTGGCCGCAGTGTTATCACTCATGGTTATGGCAGCACTGCA
TAATTCTCTTACTGTCATGCCATCCGTAAGATGCTTTTCTGTGACTGGTGAGTACTCAACCAAGTCATTC
TGAGAATAGTGTATGCGGCGACCGAGTTGCTCTTGCCCGGCGTCAATACGGGATAATACCGCGCCACATA
GCAGAACTTTAAAAGTGCTCATCATTGGAAAACGTTCTTCGGGGCGAAAACTCTCAAGGATCTTACCGCT
GTTGAGATCCAGTTCGATGTAACCCACTCGTGCACCCAACTGATCTTCAGCATCTTTTACTTTCACCAGC
GTTTCTGGGTGAGCAAAAACAGGAAGGCAAAATGCCGCAAAAAAGGGAATAAGGGCGACACGGAAATGTT
GAATACTCATACTCTTCCTTTTTCAATATTATTGAAGCATTTATCAGGGTTATTGTCTCATGAGCGGATA
CATATTTGAATGTATTTAGAAAAATAAACAAATAGGGGTTCCGCGCACATTTCCCCGAAAAGTGCCACCT
G
[124 nt withheld, positions 6792-6915]
C
[91 nt withheld, positions 6917-7007]
A
[49 nt withheld, positions 7009-7057]
CCTTTGACGTTGGAGTCCACGTTCTTT
[37 nt withheld, positions 7085-7121]
ACCCTATCTCGGTCTATTCTTTTGATTTATAAGGGATTTTGCCGATTTCGGCCTATTGGTTAAAAAATGA
GCTGATTTAACAAAAATTTAACGCGAATTTTAACAAAATATTAACGCTTACAATTT
