Features (pLannotate 1.2.2; 19 found; start..end, strand, type, name):
      1..380     +  enhancer       CMV enhancer: human cytomegalovirus immediate early enhancer
    382..581     +  promoter       CMV promoter: human cytomegalovirus (CMV) immediate early promoter
    614..679     +  CDS            3xFLAG: three tandem FLAG® epitope tags, followed by an enterokinase cleavage site
    683..1678    +  CDS            SCD5: SCD5_HUMAN - Also known as ACOD4 From Homo sapiens (Human).
   1689..2311    +  polyA_signal   hGH poly(A) signal: human growth hormone polyadenylation signal
   2353..2650    +  promoter       SV40 promoter: SV40 enhancer and early promoter
   2704..3495    +  CDS            neo: KKA2_KLEPN - Also known as kan, nptII. Experimental evidence at protein level: Swiss-Prot protein existence level 1. Resistance to kanamycin, neomycin, paromomycin, ribostamycin, butirosin and gentamicin B. From Klebsiella pneumoniae.
   3519..3896    +  CDS            ble: BLE_KLEPN - Experimental evidence at protein level: Swiss-Prot protein existence level 1. Binding protein with a strong affinity to the bleomycin family of antibiotics. Binds to CL990; an antimitotic-antibiotic compound. From Klebsiella pneumoniae.
   4027..4213    -  rep_origin     ori (fragment): high-copy-number ColE1/pMB1/pBR322/pUC origin of replication
   4215..4278    +  polyA_signal   SV40 poly(A) signal (fragment): SV40 polyadenylation signal
   4345..4361    -  protein_bind   lac operator: The lac repressor binds to the lac operator to inhibit transcription in E. coli. This inhibition can be relieved by adding lactose or isopropyl-β-D-thiogalactopyranoside (IPTG). lac repressor encoded by lacI
   4369..4399    -  promoter       lac promoter: promoter for the E. coli lac operon
   4414..4435    -  protein_bind   CAP binding site: CAP binding activates transcription in the presence of cAMP. E. coli catabolite activator protein
   4448..4540    -  CDS            lacI (fragment): lac repressor; lacI; The lac repressor binds to the lac operator to inhibit transcription in E. coli. This inhibition can be relieved by adding lactose or isopropyl-β-D-thiogalactopyranoside (IPTG).
   4723..5311    -  rep_origin     ori: high-copy-number ColE1/pMB1/pBR322/pUC origin of replication
   5482..6342    -  CDS            AmpR: β-lactamase; bla; confers resistance to ampicillin, carbenicillin, and related antibiotics
   6343..6447    -  promoter       AmpR promoter: bla
   6474..6902    +  rep_origin     f1 ori (sequence partly withheld): f1 bacteriophage origin of replication; arrow indicates direction of (+) strand synthesis
   6933..7087    -  CDS            lacZα (fragment): LacZα fragment of β-galactosidase; lacZ fragment
>Addgene plasmid #157955 | P3X-FLAG-SCD5 | addgene full sequence | sequence record 310679 | Addgene NGS Result
GACATTGATTATTGACTAGTTATTAATAGTAATCAATTACGGGGTCATTAGTTCATAGCCCATATATGGA
GTTCCGCGTTACATAACTTACGGTAAATGGCCCGCCTGGCTGACCGCCCAACGACCCCCGCCCATTGACG
TCAATAATGACGTATGTTCCCATAGTAACGCCAATAGGGACTTTCCATTGACGTCAATGGGTGGAGTATT
TACGGTAAACTGCCCACTTGGCAGTACACCAAGTGTATCATATGCCAAGTCCGCCCCCTATTGACGTCAA
TGACGGTAAATGGCCCGCCTGGCATTATGCCCAGTACATGACCTTACGGGACTTTCCTACTTGGCAGTAC
ATCTACGTATTAGTCATCGCTATTACCATGGTGATGCGGTTTTGGCAGTACACCAATGGGCGTGGATAGC
GGTTTGACTCACGGGGATTTCCAAGTCTCCACCCCATTGACGTCAATGGGAGTTTGTTTTGGCACCAAAA
TCAACGGGACTTTCCAAAATGTCGTAATAACCCCGCCCCGTTGACGCAAATGGGCGGTAGGCGTGTACGG
TGGGAGGTCTATATAAGCAGAGCTCGTTTAGTGAACCGTCAGAATTAACCATGGACTACAAAGACCATGA
CGGTGATTATAAAGATCATGACATCGATTACAAGGATGACGATGACAAGCTTATGCCAGGCCCGGCCGCC
GACGGGGGGAAGGCCCCCTTCCGCAGCGCCAGGGAGGACGTCCGCGCCGGGGTCGGGGCCGAGGGTGCGG
AGGGCGGCGGCAGCCGGGAGAGGCCCGGCGAGCGGCGGCCGCGGCAGGACATCGTCTGGAGGAACGTCGT
GCTGATGAGCCTGCTCCACTTGGGGGCCGTGTACTCCCTGCTGCTCATCCCCAAAGCCCAGCCGCTCACG
CTGCTCTGGGCCTACTTCTGCTTCCTCCTGACCGCTCTGGGTGTGACAGCGGGCGCCCATCGCTTGTGGA
GCCACAGGTCCTACAAGGCCAAGCTGCCTCTGAGGATATTTCTGGCTGTCGCCAACTCCATGGCTTTCCA
GAACGACATCTTCGAGTGGTCCAGGGACCACCGCGTCCACCACAAGTACTCGGAGACGGACGCTGACCCC
CACAACGCCCGGCGCGGCTTCTTCTTCTCTCACATCGGGTGGCTGTTTGTCCGCAAGCACCGGGATGTCA
TCGAGAAGGGGAGGAAGCTGGACGTTACCGACCTGCTGGCTGACCCTGTGGTCCGGTTCCAGAGAAAGTA
CTATAAGATCTCCGTGGTGCTCATGTGCTTCGTGGTCCCCACGCTGGTGCCCTGGGGCGTCTGGGGGGAG
AGCCTGTGGAATTCCTACTTCCTGGCCTCCATCCTCCGCTACACCGTCTCACTCAACGTCACCTGGCTGG
TCAACAGTGCCGCCCACATGTACGGAAACCGGCCCTACGACAGGCACATCAGCCCCCGGCAGAACCCGCT
CGTCACCCTGGGTGCCATCGGTGAAGGCTTCCACAACTACCATCACACCTTTCCCTTCGACTACTCTGCG
AGTGAATTGGGCTTAAATTTCAACCCGACCACCTGGTTCATTGACTTCATGTGCTGGCTGGGGCTGGCCA
CTGACCGCAAACGGGCCACCAAGCTGATGATCGAGGCCCGGAAGGCCAGGACTGGAGACGGCAGTGCCTG
AGGATCCCGGGTGGCATCCCTGTGACCCCTCCCCAGTGCCTCTCCTGGCCCTGGAAGTTGCCACTCCAGT
GCCCACCAGCCTTGTCCTAATAAAATTAAGTTGCATCATTTTGTCTGACTAGGTGTCCTTCTATAATATT
ATGGGGTGGAGGGGGGTGGTATGGAGCAAGGGGCAAGTTGGGAAGACAACCTGTAGGGCCTGCGGGGTCT
ATTGGGAACCAAGCTGGAGTGCAGTGGCACAATCTTGGCTCACTGCAATCTCCGCCTCCTGGGTTCAAGC
GATTCTCCTGCCTCAGCCTCCCGAGTTGTTGGGATTCCAGGCATGCATGACCAGGCTCAGCTAATTTTTG
TTTTTTTGGTAGAGACGGGGTTTCACCATATTGGCCAGGCTGGTCTCCAACTCCTAATCTCAGGTGATCT
ACCCACCTTGGCCTCCCAAATTGCTGGGATTACAGGCGTGAACCACTGCTCCCTTCCCTGTCCTTCTGAT
TTTAAAATAACTATACCAGCAGGAGGACGTCCAGACACAGCATAGGCTACCTGGCCATGCCCAACCGGTG
GGACATTTGAGTTGCTTGCTTGGCACTGTCCTCTCATGCGTTGGGTCCACTCAGTAGATGCCTGTTGAAT
TGGGTACGCGGCCAGCTTGGCTGTGGAATGTGTGTCAGTTAGGGTGTGGAAAGTCCCCAGGCTCCCCAGC
AGGCAGAAGTATGCAAAGCATGCATCTCAATTAGTCAGCAACCAGGTGTGGAAAGTCCCCAGGCTCCCCA
GCAGGCAGAAGTATGCAAAGCATGCATCTCAATTAGTCAGCAACCATAGTCCCGCCCCTAACTCCGCCCA
TCCCGCCCCTAACTCCGCCCAGTTCCGCCCATTCTCCGCCCCATGGCTGACTAATTTTTTTTATTTATGC
AGAGGCCGAGGCCGCCTCGGCCTCTGAGCTATTCCAGAAGTAGTGAGGAGGCTTTTTTGGAGGAATTGAT
CAGCTTGGGATCTGATCAAGAGACAGGATGAGGATCGTTTCGCATGATTGAACAAGATGGATTGCACGCA
GGTTCTCCGGCCGCTTGGGTGGAGAGGCTATTCGGCTATGACTGGGCACAACAGACAATCGGCTGCTCTG
ATGCCGCCGTGTTCCGGCTGTCAGCGCAGGGGCGCCCGGTTCTTTTTGTCAAGACCGACCTGTCCGGTGC
CCTGAATGAACTGCAGGACGAGGCAGCGCGGCTATCGTGGCTGGCCACGACGGGCGTTCCTTGCGCAGCT
GTGCTCGACGTTGTCACTGAAGCGGGAAGGGACTGGCTGCTATTGGGCGAAGTGCCGGGGCAGGATCTCC
TGTCATCTCACCTTGCTCCTGCCGAGAAAGTATCCATCATGGCTGATGCAATGCGGCGGCTGCATACGCT
TGATCCGGCTACCTGCCCATTCGACCACCAAGCGAAACATCGCATCGAGCGAGCACGTACTCGGATGGAA
GCCGGTCTTGTCGATCAGGATGATCTGGACGAAGAGCATCAGGGGCTCGCGCCAGCCGAACTGTTCGCCA
GGCTCAAGGCGCGCATGCCCGACGGCGAGGATCTCGTCGTGACCCATGGCGATGCCTGCTTGCCGAATAT
CATGGTGGAAAATGGCCGCTTTTCTGGATTCATCGACTGTGGCCGGCTGGGTGTGGCGGACCGCTATCAG
GACATAGCGTTGGCTACCCGTGATATTGCTGAAGAGCTTGGCGGCGAATGGGCTGACCGCTTCCTCGTGC
TTTACGGTATCGCCGCTCCCGATTCGCAGCGCATCGCCTTCTATCGCCTTCTTGACGAGTTCTTCTGAGC
GGGACTCTGGGGTTCGAAATGACCGACCAAGCGACGCCCAACCTGCCATCACGAGATTTCGATTCCACCG
CCGCCTTCTATGAAAGGTTGGGCTTCGGAATCGTTTTCCGGGACGCCGGCTGGATGATCCTCCAGCGCGG
GGATCTCATGCTGGAGTTCTTCGCCCACCCCGGGCTCGATCCCCTCGCGAGTTGGTTCAGCTGCTGCCTG
AGGCTGGACGACCTCGCGGAGTTCTACCGGCAGTGCAAATCCGTCGGCATCCAGGAAACCAGCAGCGGCT
ATCCGCGCATCCATGCCCCCGAACTGCAGGAGTGGGGAGGCACGATGGCCGCTTTGGTCGACCCGGACGG
GACGCTCCTGCGCCTGATACAGAACGAATTGCTTGCAGGCATCTCATGAGTGTGTCTTCCCGTTTTCCGC
CTGAGGTCACTGCGTGGATGGAGCGCTGGCGCCTGCTGCGCGACGGCGAGCTGCTCACCACCCACTCGCC
AAGCTGGAACCGTAAAAAGGCCGCGTTGCTGGCGTTTTTCCATAGGCTCCGCCCCCCTGACGAGCATCAC
AAAAATCGACGCTCAAGTCAGAGGTGGCGAAACCCGACAGGACTATAAAGATACCAGGCGTTTCCCCCTG
GAAGCTCCCTCGTGCGCTCTCCTGTTCCGACCCTGCCGCTTACCGGATACCTGTCCGCCTTTCTCCCTTC
GGGAAGCGTGGCGMAAGCATTTTTTTCACTGCATTCTAGTTGTGGTTTGTCCAAACTCATCAATGTATCT
TATCWTGTSKRTATMCCGTCGACCTCTAGCTAGAGCTTGGCGTAATCATGGTCATAGCTGTTTCCTGTGT
GAAATTGTTATCCGCTCACAATTCCACACAACATACGAGCCGGAAGCATAAAGTGTAAAGCCTGGGGTGC
CTAATGAGTGAGCTAACTCACATTAATTGCGTTGCGCTCACTGCCCGCTTTCCAGTCGGGAAACCTGTCG
TGCCAGCTGCATTAATGAATCGGCCAACGCGCGGGGAGAGGCGGTTTGCGTATTGGGCGCTCTTCCGCTT
CCTCGCTCACTGACTCGCTGCGCTCGGTCGTTCGGCTGCGGCGAGCGGTATCAGCTCACTCAAAGGCGGT
AATACGGTTATCCACAGAATCAGGGGATAACGCAGGAAAGAACATGTGAGCMAMMRSCCASYCGCCAAGC
TGGAACCGTAAAAAGGCCGCGTTGCTGGCGTTTTTCCATAGGCTCCGCCCCCCTGACGAGCATCACAAAA
ATCGACGCTCAAGTCAGAGGTGGCGAAACCCGACAGGACTATAAAGATACCAGGCGTTTCCCCCTGGAAG
CTCCCTCGTGCGCTCTCCTGTTCCGACCCTGCCGCTTACCGGATACCTGTCCGCCTTTCTCCCTTCGGGA
AGCGTGGCGCTTTCTCATAGCTCACGCTGTAGGTATCTCAGTTCGGTGTAGGTCGTTCGCTCCAAGCTGG
GCTGTGTGCACGAACCCCCCGTTCAGCCCGACCGCTGCGCCTTATCCGGTAACTATCGTCTTGAGTCCAA
CCCGGTAAGACACGACTTATCGCCACTGGCAGCAGCCACTGGTAACAGGATTAGCAGAGCGAGGTATGTA
GGCGGTGCTACAGAGTTCTTGAAGTGGTGGCCTAACTACGGCTACACTAGAAGAACAGTATTTGGTATCT
GCGCTCTGCTGAAGCCAGTTACCTTCGGAAAAAGAGTTGGTAGCTCTTGATCCGGCAAACAAACCACCGC
TGGTAGCGGTGGTTTTTTTGTTTGCAAGCAGCAGATTACGCGCAGAAAAAAAGGATCTCAAGAAGATCCT
TTGATCTTTTCTACGGGGTCTGACGCTCAGTGGAACGAAAACTCACGTTAAGGGATTTTGGTCATGAGAT
TATCAAAAAGGATCTTCACCTAGATCCTTTTAAATTAAAAATGAAGTTTTAAATCAATCTAAAGTATATA
TGAGTAAACTTGGTCTGACAGTTACCAATGCTTAATCAGTGAGGCACCTATCTCAGCGATCTGTCTATTT
CGTTCATCCATAGTTGCCTGACTCCCCGTCGTGTAGATAACTACGATACGGGAGGGCTTACCATCTGGCC
CCAGTGCTGCAATGATACCGCGAGACCCACGCTCACCGGCTCCAGATTTATCAGCAATAAACCAGCCAGC
CGGAAGGGCCGAGCGCAGAAGTGGTCCTGCAACTTTATCCGCCTCCATCCAGTCTATTAATTGTTGCCGG
GAAGCTAGAGTAAGTAGTTCGCCAGTTAATAGTTTGCGCAACGTTGTTGCCATTGCTACAGGCATCGTGG
TGTCACGCTCGTCGTTTGGTATGGCTTCATTCAGCTCCGGTTCCCAACGATCAAGGCGAGTTACATGATC
CCCCATGTTGTGCAAAAAAGCGGTTAGCTCCTTCGGTCCTCCGATCGTTGTCAGAAGTAAGTTGGCCGCA
GTGTTATCACTCATGGTTATGGCAGCACTGCATAATTCTCTTACTGTCATGCCATCCGTAAGATGCTTTT
CTGTGACTGGTGAGTACTCAACCAAGTCATTCTGAGAATAGTGTATGCGGCGACCGAGTTGCTCTTGCCC
GGCGTCAATACGGGATAATACCGCGCCACATAGCAGAACTTTAAAAGTGCTCATCATTGGAAAACGTTCT
TCGGGGCGAAAACTCTCAAGGATCTTACCGCTGTTGAGATCCAGTTCGATGTAACCCACTCGTGCACCCA
ACTGATCTTCAGCATCTTTTACTTTCACCAGCGTTTCTGGGTGAGCAAAAACAGGAAGGCAAAATGCCGC
AAAAAAGGGAATAAGGGCGACACGGAAATGTTGAATACTCATACTCTTCCTTTTTCAATATTATTGAAGC
ATTTATCAGGGTTATTGTCTCATGAGCGGATACATATTTGAATGTATTTAGAAAAATAAACAAATAGGGG
TTCCGCGCACATTTCCCCGAAAAGTGCCACCTG
[124 nt withheld, positions 6474-6597]
C
[91 nt withheld, positions 6599-6689]
A
[49 nt withheld, positions 6691-6739]
CCTTTGACGTTGGAGTCCACGTTCTTT
[37 nt withheld, positions 6767-6803]
ACCCTATCTCGGTCTATTCTTTTGATTTATAAGGGATTTTGCCGATTTCGGCCTATTGGTTAAAAAATGA
GCTGATTTAACAAAAATTTAACGCGAATTTTAACAAAATATTAACGCTTACAATTTCCATTCGCCATTCA
GGCTGCGCAACTGTTGGGAAGGGCGATCGGTGCGGGCCTCTTCGCTATTACGCCAGCTGGCGAAAGGGGG
ATGTGCTGCAAGGCGATTAAGTTGGGTAACGCCAGGGTTTTCCCAGTCACGACGTTGTAAAACGACGGCC
AGTGCCAAGCTGATCTATACATTGAATCAATATTGGCAATTAGCCATATTAGTCATTGGTTATATAGCAT
AAATCAATATTGGCTATTGGCCATTGCATACGTTGTATCTATATCATAATATGTACATTTATATTGGCTC
ATGTCCAATATGACCGCCATGTT
